>Addgene plasmid #172572 | pDONR/zeo-MACROD1 | addgene full sequence | sequence record 449366 | Addgene NGS Result
TTCTTTCCTGCGTTATCCCCTGATTCTGTGGATAACCGTATTACCGCCTTTGAGTGAGCTGATACCGCTC
GCCGCAGCCGAACGACCGAGCGCAGCGAGTCAGTGAGCGAGGAAGCGGAAGAGCGCCCAATACGCAAACC
GCCTCTCCCCGCGCGTTGGCCGATTCATTAATGCAGCTGGCACGACAGGTTTCCCGACTGGAAAGCGGGC
AGTGAGCGCAACGCAATTAATACGCGTACCGCTAGCCAGGAAGAGTTTGTAGAAACGCAAAAAGGCCATC
CGTCAGGATGGCCTTCTGCTTAGTTTGATGCCTGGCAGTTTATGGCGGGCGTCCTGCCCGCCACCCTCCG
GGCCGTTGCTTCACAACGTTCAAATCCGCTCCCGGCGGATTTGTCCTACTCAGGAGAGCGTTCACCGACA
AACAACAGATAAAACGAAAGGCCCAGTCTTCCGACTGAGCCTTTCGTTTTATTTGATGCCTGGCAGTTCC
CTACTCTCGCGTTAACGCTAGCATGGATGTTTTCCCAGTCACGACGTTGTAAAACGACGGCCAGTCTTAA
GCTCGGGCCCCAAATAATGATTTTATTTTGACTGATAGTGACCTGTTCGTTGCAACAAATTGATGAGCAA
TGCTTTTTTATAATGCCAACTTTGTACAAAAAAGCAGGCTTCATGTCTCTACAGAGCCGACTGTCCGGCC
GCCTGGCACAGCTGCGCGCGGCGGGGCAGCTGCTCGTCCCCCCGCGCCCCCGGCCCGGACACTTGGCGGG
TGCCACGAGGACCCGCAGCAGCACGTGCGGTCCCCCGGCGTTCCTGGGCGTGTTCGGCCGCCGTGCGCGG
ACCTCGGCGGGAGTTGGGGCGTGGGGGGCGGCGGCGGTGGGGCGGACAGCCGGGGTGCGCACTTGGGCCC
CCCTGGCCATGGCGGCGAAGGTGGACCTGAGCACCTCCACCGACTGGAAGGAGGCGAAATCCTTTCTGAA
GGGCCTGAGTGACAAGCAGCGGGAGGAACATTACTTCTGCAAGGACTTTGTCAGGCTGAAGAAGATCCCG
ACATGGAAGGAGATGGCGAAAGGGGTGGCTGTGAAGGTGGAGGAGCCCAGGTATAAAAAGGACAAGCAGC
TCAATGAGAAAATCTCCCTGCTCCGCAGCGACATCACCAAGCTGGAGGTGGACGCCATCGTCAACGCCGC
CAACAGCTCCCTGCTCGGAGGCGGTGGCGTGGACGGCTGCATTCATCGGGCCGCCGGCCCCCTGCTTACC
GACGAGTGCCGGACCCTGCAGAGCTGTAAGACTGGCAAGGCCAAGATCACCGGCGGCTATCGGCTCCCGG
CCAAGTACGTCATCCACACAGTGGGGCCCATCGCCTACGGGGAGCCCAGCGCCAGCCAGGCTGCCGAGCT
CCGCAGCTGCTACCTGAGCAGTCTGGACCTGCTGCTGGAGCACCGGCTCCGCTCGGTGGCGTTCCCCTGC
ATCTCCACCGGCGTGTTTGGCTACCCCTGTGAGGCGGCCGCCGAGATCGTGCTGGCCACGCTGCGAGAGT
GGCTGGAGCAGCACAAGGACAAGGTGGACCGGCTGATCATCTGCGTGTTCCTCGAGAAGGACGAGGACAT
CTACCGGAGCCGGCTCCCCCACTACTTCCCCGTGGCCTGAGACCCAGCTTTCTTGTACAAAGTTGGCATT
ATAAGAAAGCATTGCTTATCAATTTGTTGCAACGAACAGGTCACTATCAGTCAAAATAAAATCATTATTT
GCCATCCAGCTGATATCCCCTATAGTGAGTCGTATTACATGGTCATAGCTGTTTCCTGGCAGCTCTGGCC
CGTGTCTCAAAATCTCTGATGTTACATTGCACAAGATAAAAATATATCATCATGATCAGTCCTGCTCCTC
GGCCACGAAGTGCACGCAGTTGCCGGCCGGGTCGCGCAGGGCGAACTCCCGCCCCCACGGCTGCTCGCCG
ATCTCGGTCATGGCCGGCCCGGAGGCGTCCCGGAAGTTCGTGGACACGACCTCCGACCACTCGGCGTACA
GCTCGTCCAGGCCGCGCACCCACACCCAGGCCAGGGTGTTGTCCGGCACCACCTGGTCCTGGACCGCGCT
GATGAACAGGGTCACGTCGTCCCGGACCACACCGGCGAAGTCGTCCTCCACGAAGTCCCGGGAGAACCCG
AGCCGGTCGGTCCAGAACTCGACCGCTCCGGCGACGTCGCGCGCGGTGAGCACCGGAACGGCACTGGTCA
ACTTGGCCATGGTTTAGTTCCTCACCTTGTCGTATTATACTATGCCGATATACTATGCCGATGATTAATT
GTCAACACGTGCTGATCATGACCAAAATCCCTTAACGTGAGTTACGCGTCGTTCCACTGAGCGTCAGACC
CCGTAGAAAAGATCAAAGGATCTTCTTGAGATCCTTTTTTTCTGCGCGTAATCTGCTGCTTGCAAACAAA
AAAACCACCGCTACCAGCGGTGGTTTGTTTGCCGGATCAAGAGCTACCAACTCTTTTTCCGAAGGTAACT
GGCTTCAGCAGAGCGCAGATACCAAATACTGTTCTTCTAGTGTAGCCGTAGTTAGGCCACCACTTCAAGA
ACTCTGTAGCACCGCCTACATACCTCGCTCTGCTAATCCTGTTACCAGTGGCTGCTGCCAGTGGCGATAA
GTCGTGTCTTACCGGGTTGGACTCAAGACGATAGTTACCGGATAAGGCGCAGCGGTCGGGCTGAACGGGG
GGTTCGTGCACACAGCCCAGCTTGGAGCGAACGACCTACACCGAACTGAGATACCTACAGCGTGAGCTAT
GAGAAAGCGCCACGCTTCCCGAAGGGAGAAAGGCGGACAGGTATCCGGTAAGCGGCAGGGTCGGAACAGG
AGAGCGCACGAGGGAGCTTCCAGGGGGAAACGCCTGGTATCTTTATAGTCCTGTCGGGTTTCGCCACCTC
TGACTTGAGCGTCGATTTTTGTGATGCTCGTCAGGGGGGCGGAGCCTATGGAAAAACGCCAGCAACGCGG
CCTTTTTACGGTTCCTGGCCTTTTGCTGGCCTTTTGCTCACATG
Features (pLannotate 1.2.2; 12 found; start..end, strand, type, name):
      1..121     +  rep_origin     RSF ori (fragment): Plasmids containing the RSF 1030 origin of replication can be propagated in E. coli cells that contain additional plasmids with compatible origins.
    123..215     +  CDS            lacI (fragment): lac repressor; lacI; The lac repressor binds to the lac operator to inhibit transcription in E. coli. This inhibition can be relieved by adding lactose or isopropyl-β-D-thiogalactopyranoside (IPTG).
    270..297     -  terminator     rrnB T2 terminator: transcription terminator T2 from the E. coli rrnB gene
    429..472     +  terminator     rrnB T1 terminator: Escherichia coli rrnB; transcription terminator T1 from the E. coli rrnB gene
    519..555     -  CDS            lacZα (fragment): LacZα fragment of β-galactosidase; lacZ fragment
    571..670     +  protein_bind   attL1: mutant version of attL; recombination site for the Gateway® LR reaction LR Clonase™
    673..1647    +  CDS            MACROD1: MACD1_HUMAN - Also known as LRP16. Experimental evidence at protein level: Swiss-Prot protein existence level 1. Removes ADP-ribose from asparatate and glutamate residues in proteins bearing a single ADP-ribose moiety (PubMed:23474714, PubMed:23474712). Inactive towards proteins bearing poly-ADP-ribose (PubMed:23474714, PubMed:23474712). Deacetylates O-acetyl-ADP ribose, a signaling molecule generated by the deacetylation of acetylated lysine residues in histones and other proteins (PubMed:21257746). Plays a role in estrogen signaling (PubMed:17893710, PubMed:17914104, PubMed:19403568). Binds
   1652..1751    -  protein_bind   attL2: mutant version of attL; recombination site for the Gateway® LR reaction LR Clonase™
   1769..1787    -  promoter       T7 promoter: promoter for bacteriophage T7 RNA polymerase
   1876..2250    -  CDS            BleoR: antibiotic-binding protein; Sh ble from Streptoalloteichus hindustanus; confers resistance to bleomycin, phleomycin, and Zeocin™
   2269..2316    -  promoter       EM7 promoter: synthetic bacterial promoter&nbsp
   2406..2994    +  rep_origin     ori: high-copy-number ColE1/pMB1/pBR322/pUC origin of replication
