[The description below was written by a language model from this plasmid's Addgene catalogue record and pLannotate feature annotations shown in this document.]
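Description:
pDONR/zeo-MACROD1 is a Gateway entry clone built on the pDONRzeo backbone, carrying the human MACROD1 coding sequence (also known as LRP16) in a compact plasmid of about 3.05 kb. It is maintained in E. coli as a high-copy plasmid through a ColE1/pUC-type origin and is selected with Zeocin. Resistance comes from the Sh ble (BleoR) gene, which is driven by the synthetic bacterial EM7 promoter. The annotation also picks up short fragments resembling an RSF origin, lacI and lacZα. These are partial matches rather than functional elements.

The roughly 978 bp MACROD1 insert sits between attL1 and attL2, the recombination sites created when a PCR product or attB-flanked fragment is recombined into a donor vector. With these sites, an LR Clonase reaction can move the open reading frame directionally and in frame into any attR-containing destination vector. The rrnB T1 and T2 terminators lie upstream of the cassette, where they limit read-through transcription from the backbone into the insert. A T7 promoter lies just outside attL2, and M13 forward and reverse priming sites are listed for sequencing the insert. The entry clone has no eukaryotic promoter or tag of its own, so expression elements are supplied by the destination vector.

MACROD1 encodes a macrodomain hydrolase that removes mono-ADP-ribose from modified proteins and deacetylates O-acetyl-ADP-ribose. According to the record, the plasmid is intended as a source for generating N-terminally tagged MACROD1 expression constructs by Gateway cloning. It comes from work comparing the expression, localisation and interactomes of MACROD1, MACROD2 and TARG1.
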