Addgene plasmid #172572: pDONR/zeo-MACROD1
Purpose: For gateway cloning of N-terminal tagged MACROD1 constructs.
Depositing lab: Karla Feijs. Depositing organization: Universitaetsklinikum Aachen. Publication: Comparative analysis of MACROD1, MACROD2 and TARG1 expression, localisation and interactome. Zaja R, Aydin G, Lippok BE, Feederle R, Luscher B, Feijs KLH. Sci Rep. 2020 May 19;10(1):8286. doi: 10.1038/s41598-020-64623-y. PubMed 32427867.
Backbone
  Vector backbone: pDONRzeo
  Total vector size (bp): 3054
  Vector type: Gateway cloning
Growth in bacteria
  Bacterial resistance: Bleocin (Zeocin), 50 μg/mL
  Growth temperature: 37°C
  Growth strain: DH5alpha
  Copy number: High Copy
Gene/Insert
  Gene/Insert name: MACROD1 (alt name: LRP16)
  Species: H. sapiens (human)
  Insert size (bp): 978
  Entrez Gene: MACROD1 (a.k.a. LRP16)
  Cloning method: Gateway Cloning
  Sequencing primers: 5′ M13F; 3′ M13R
Terms and licenses: Academic/Nonprofit Terms; Industry Terms: Not Available to Industry
How to cite: pDONR/zeo-MACROD1 was a gift from Karla Feijs (Addgene plasmid # 172572 ; http://n2t.net/addgene:172572 ; RRID:Addgene_172572)
